Addgene plasmid #187749: MAC_N_IRF3
Purpose: MAC-tagged gene expression of human IRF3
Depositing lab: Markku Varjosalo. Depositing organization: University of Helsinki, Institute of Biotechnology. Publication: Human transcription factor protein interaction networks. Goos H, Kinnunen M, Salokas K, Tan Z, Liu X, Yadav L, Zhang Q, Wei GH, Varjosalo M. Nat Commun. 2022 Feb 9;13(1):766. doi: 10.1038/s41467-022-28341-5. PubMed 35140242.
Backbone
  Vector backbone: MAC-tag-N
  Vector type: Mammalian Expression
Growth in bacteria
  Bacterial resistance: Ampicillin, 100 μg/mL
  Growth temperature: 37°C
  Growth strain: DH5alpha
  Copy number: High Copy
Gene/Insert
  Gene/Insert name: IRF3
  Species: H. sapiens (human)
  Entrez Gene: IRF3 (a.k.a. IIAE7)
  Cloning method: Gateway Cloning
Terms and licenses: Academic/Nonprofit Terms; Industry Terms: Not Available to Industry
How to cite: MAC_N_IRF3 was a gift from Markku Varjosalo (Addgene plasmid # 187749 ; http://n2t.net/addgene:187749 ; RRID:Addgene_187749)
