[The description below was written by a language model from this plasmid's Addgene catalogue record and pLannotate feature annotations shown in this document.]
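Description:
MAC_N_IRF3 is a mammalian expression plasmid built on the MAC-tag-N backbone, carrying human IRF3 introduced by Gateway cloning. It is propagated in E. coli as a high-copy plasmid through a ColE1/pUC-type origin and selected with ampicillin via the β-lactamase gene. Expression in mammalian cells is driven by the CMV enhancer and promoter. This is followed immediately by short matches to tet-operator-containing promoters, which suggests a tetracycline-regulatable CMV/TetO arrangement that would be repressed in Tet-repressor-expressing host cells until induction. Transcription terminates at a bGH polyadenylation signal.

The open reading frame begins with the N-terminal MAC-tag, annotated here as an E. coli BirA-derived biotin ligase followed by an HA epitope and two Strep-Tag II copies. An attB1 site then joins the tag to the IRF3 coding sequence, with attB2 downstream. The annotation tool splits IRF3 into a human-matching and a mouse-matching segment; this probably reflects homology-based calling on one continuous insert, since the catalogue lists the gene as human. The tag combination allows the same fusion to be used for Strep-based affinity purification and for proximity-dependent biotinylation of neighbouring proteins, with HA available for detection.

Downstream lies an FRT site directly preceding a hygromycin resistance gene that has no annotated promoter of its own, followed by an SV40 poly(A) signal. This layout is typical of FLP-mediated integration into a genomic FRT landing site, where insertion activates hygromycin resistance and yields isogenic stable lines. The record gives the purpose as MAC-tagged expression of IRF3, a key transcriptional regulator of type I interferon responses, and the associated work concerns mapping protein interaction networks of human transcription factors.
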