Features (pLannotate 1.2.2; 28 found; start..end, strand, type, name):
    106..485     +  enhancer       CMV enhancer: human cytomegalovirus immediate early enhancer
    486..689     +  promoter       CMV promoter: human cytomegalovirus (CMV) immediate early promoter
    691..710     +  promoter       PLtetO-1 promoter (fragment): modified phage lambda PL promoter with tet operator sites (Lutz and Bujard, 1997)
    712..731     +  promoter       PLtetO-1 promoter (fragment): modified phage lambda PL promoter with tet operator sites (Lutz and Bujard, 1997)
    739..772     +  promoter       TRE3GV promoter (fragment): 3rd-generation Tet-responsive promoter that can be activated by binding of Tet-On® 3G, optimized for retroviral and lentiviral vectors
    932..1894    +  CDS            birA: BIRA_ECOLI - Also known as bioR, dhbB. Experimental evidence at protein level: Swiss-Prot protein existence level 1. Acts both as a biotin--[acetyl-CoA-carboxylase] ligase and a biotin-operon repressor. In the presence of ATP, BirA activates biotin to form the BirA-biotinyl-5'-adenylate (BirA-bio-5'-AMP or holoBirA) complex. HoloBirA can either transfer the biotinyl moiety to the biotin carboxyl carrier protein (BCCP) subunit of acetyl-CoA carboxylase, or bind to the biotin operator site and inhibit transcription of the operon. From Escherichia coli (strain K12).
   1895..1920    +  CDS            3xHA (fragment): three tandem HA epitope tags
   1952..1971    +  CDS            Strep-Tag II (fragment): peptide that binds Strep-Tactin®, an engineered form of streptavidin
   2012..2034    +  CDS            Strep-Tag II (fragment): peptide that binds Strep-Tactin®, an engineered form of streptavidin
   2049..2066    +  protein_bind   attB1 (fragment): mutant version of attB; core recombination site for the Gateway® BP reaction BP Clonase™
   2072..3052    +  CDS            IRF3 (fragment): IRF3_HUMAN - Experimental evidence at protein level: Swiss-Prot protein existence level 1. Key transcriptional regulator of type I interferon (IFN)- dependent immune responses which plays a critical role in the innate immune response against DNA and RNA viruses (PubMed:22394562, PubMed:25636800, PubMed:27302953). Regulates the transcription of type I IFN genes (IFN-alpha and IFN-beta) and IFN-stimulated genes (ISG) by binding to an interferon-stimulated response element (ISRE) in their promoters (PubMed:11846977, PubMed:16846591, PubMed:16979567, PubMed:20049431, PubMed:32972995). Acts as a mo
   3069..3362    +  CDS            Irf3 (fragment): IRF3_MOUSE - Experimental evidence at protein level: Swiss-Prot protein existence level 1. Key transcriptional regulator of type I interferon (IFN)- dependent immune responses which plays a critical role in the innate immune response against DNA and RNA viruses (PubMed:15800576). Regulates the transcription of type I IFN genes (IFN-alpha and IFN- beta) and IFN-stimulated genes (ISG) by binding to an interferon- stimulated response element (ISRE) in their promoters (PubMed:15800576). Acts as a more potent activator of the IFN-beta (IFNB) gene than the IFN-alpha (IFNA) gene and plays a critical
   3429..3453    -  protein_bind   attB2: mutant version of attB; recombination site for the Gateway® BP reaction BP Clonase™
   3497..3721    +  polyA_signal   bGH poly(A) signal: bovine growth hormone polyadenylation signal
   3725..3746    +  promoter       SV40 promoter (fragment): SV40 enhancer and early promoter
   3767..4000    +  rep_origin     f1 ori (fragment) (sequence partly withheld): f1 bacteriophage origin of replication; arrow indicates direction of (+) strand synthesis
   4005..4052    +  protein_bind   FRT: FLP-mediated recombination occurs in the 8-bp core sequence TCTAGAAA (Turan and Bode, 2011). FLP recombinase from the Saccharomyces cerevisiae 2μ plasmid
   4060..5082    +  CDS            HygR: aminoglycoside phosphotransferase from E. coli; aph(4)-Ia; confers resistance to hygromycin
   5092..5217    +  CDS            ble (fragment): BLE_KLEPN - Experimental evidence at protein level: Swiss-Prot protein existence level 1. Binding protein with a strong affinity to the bleomycin family of antibiotics. Binds to CL990; an antimitotic-antibiotic compound. From Klebsiella pneumoniae.
   5212..5333    +  polyA_signal   SV40 poly(A) signal: SV40 polyadenylation signal
   5406..5422    -  protein_bind   lac operator: The lac repressor binds to the lac operator to inhibit transcription in E. coli. This inhibition can be relieved by adding lactose or isopropyl-β-D-thiogalactopyranoside (IPTG). lac repressor encoded by lacI
   5430..5460    -  promoter       lac promoter: promoter for the E. coli lac operon
   5475..5496    -  protein_bind   CAP binding site: CAP binding activates transcription in the presence of cAMP. E. coli catabolite activator protein
   5509..5601    -  CDS            lacI (fragment): lac repressor; lacI; The lac repressor binds to the lac operator to inhibit transcription in E. coli. This inhibition can be relieved by adding lactose or isopropyl-β-D-thiogalactopyranoside (IPTG).
   5784..6372    -  rep_origin     ori: high-copy-number ColE1/pMB1/pBR322/pUC origin of replication
   6543..7403    -  CDS            AmpR: β-lactamase; bla; confers resistance to ampicillin, carbenicillin, and related antibiotics
   7404..7508    -  promoter       AmpR promoter: bla
   7567..7619    -  misc_feature   bom (fragment): basis of mobility region from pBR322
>Addgene plasmid #187749 | MAC_N_IRF3 | addgene full sequence | sequence record 370465 | Addgene NGS Result
TTTAAGCTACAACAAGGCAAGGCTTGACCGACAATTGCATGAAGAATCTGCTTAGGGTTAGGCGTTTTGC
GCTGCTTCGCGATGTACGGGCCAGATATACGCGTTGACATTGATTATTGACTAGTTATTAATAGTAATCA
ATTACGGGGTCATTAGTTCATAGCCCATATATGGAGTTCCGCGTTACATAACTTACGGTAAATGGCCCGC
CTGGCTGACCGCCCAACGACCCCCGCCCATTGACGTCAATAATGACGTATGTTCCCATAGTAACGCCAAT
AGGGACTTTCCATTGACGTCAATGGGTGGAGTATTTACGGTAAACTGCCCACTTGGCAGTACATCAAGTG
TATCATATGCCAAGTACGCCCCCTATTGACGTCAATGACGGTAAATGGCCCGCCTGGCATTATGCCCAGT
ACATGACCTTATGGGACTTTCCTACTTGGCAGTACATCTACGTATTAGTCATCGCTATTACCATGGTGAT
GCGGTTTTGGCAGTACATCAATGGGCGTGGATAGCGGTTTGACTCACGGGGATTTCCAAGTCTCCACCCC
ATTGACGTCAATGGGAGTTTGTTTTGGCACCAAAATCAACGGGACTTTCCAAAATGTCGTAACAACTCCG
CCCCATTGACGCAAATGGGCGGTAGGCGTGTACGGTGGGAGGTCTATATAAGCAGAGCTCTCCCTATCAG
TGATAGAGATCTCCCTATCAGTGATAGAGATCGTCGACGAGCTCGTTTAGTGAACCGTCAGATCGCCTGG
AGACGCCATCCACGCTGTTTTGACCTCCATAGAAGACACCGGGACCGATCCAGCCTCCGGACTCTAGCGT
TTAAACTTAAGCTTGGTACCGAGCTCGGATCCACTAGTCCAGTGTGGTGGAATTCTGCAGATATCCAGCA
CAGTGGCGGCCGCTCGAGACCATGAAGGACAACACCGTGCCCCTGAAGCTGATCGCCCTGCTGGCCAACG
GCGAGTTCCACTCTGGCGAGCAGCTGGGCGAGACACTGGGCATGAGCAGAGCCGCCATCAACAAGCACAT
CCAGACCCTGCGGGACTGGGGCGTGGACGTGTTCACAGTGCCCGGCAAGGGCTACAGCCTGCCCGAGCCC
ATCCAGCTGCTGAACGCCAAGCAGATCCTGGGCCAGCTGGATGGCGGATCTGTGGCCGTGCTGCCCGTGA
TCGACAGCACCAACCAGTATCTGCTCGACCGGATCGGCGAGCTGAAGTCCGGCGACGCCTGTATCGCCGA
GTACCAGCAGGCCGGCAGAGGCGGCAGGGGCAGAAAGTGGTTCAGCCCCTTCGGCGCCAACCTGTACCTG
AGCATGTTCTGGAGACTGGAACAGGGCCCAGCCGCCGCTATTGGCCTGAGCCTGGTCATCGGCATCGTGA
TGGCCGAGGTGCTGCGGAAGCTGGGCGCCGACAAAGTGCGCGTGAAGTGGCCCAACGACCTGTATCTGCA
GGACCGGAAGCTGGCCGGCATCCTGGTGGAACTGACCGGCAAAACAGGCGACGCCGCCCAGATCGTGATC
GGCGCTGGCATCAACATGGCCATGCGGCGGGTGGAAGAGAGCGTGGTCAACCAGGGCTGGATCACCCTGC
AGGAAGCCGGCATCAACCTGGACCGGAACACCCTGGCCGCCATGCTGATCAGAGAGCTGAGAGCCGCCCT
GGAACTGTTCGAGCAGGAAGGCCTGGCCCCCTACCTGAGCAGATGGGAGAAGCTGGACAACTTCATCAAC
CGGCCCGTGAAACTGATCATCGGCGACAAAGAGATCTTCGGCATCAGCCGGGGCATCGACAAGCAGGGGG
CCCTGCTCCTGGAACAGGACGGCATCATCAAGCCCTGGATGGGCGGCGAGATCAGCCTGCGGAGCGCCGA
GAAGTACCCATACGATGTTCCTGACTATGCCGGTACCGAGCTCGGATCCACCATGGCTAGCTGGAGCCAC
CCGCAGTTCGAGAAAGGTGGAGGTTCCGGAGGTGGATCGGGAGGTGGATCGTGGAGCCACCCGCAGTTCG
AAAAAGCGGCCGATATCACAAGTTTGTACAAAAAAGTTGGCATGGGAACCCCAAAGCCACGGATCCTGCC
CTGGCTGGTGTCGCAGCTGGACCTGGGGCAACTGGAGGGCGTGGCCTGGGTGAACAAGAGCCGCACGCGC
TTCCGCATCCCTTGGAAGCACGGCCTACGGCAGGATGCACAGCAGGAGGATTTCGGAATCTTCCAGGCCT
GGGCCGAGGCCACTGGTGCATATGTTCCCGGGAGGGATAAGCCAGACCTGCCAACCTGGAAGAGGAATTT
CCGCTCTGCCCTCAACCGCAAAGAAGGGTTGCGTTTAGCAGAGGACCGGAGCAAGGACCCTCACGACCCA
CATAAAATCTACGAGTTTGTGAACTCAGGAGTTGGGGACTTTTCCCAGCCAGACACCTCTCCGGACACCA
ATGGTGGAGGCAGTACTTCTGATACCCAGGAAGACATTCTGGATGAGTTACTGGGTAACATGGTGTTGGC
CCCACTCCCAGATCCGGGACCCCCAAGCCTGGCTGTAGCCCCTGAGCCCTGCCCTCAGCCCCTGCGGAGC
CCCAGCTTGGACAATCCCACTCCCTTCCCAAACCTGGGGCCCTCTGAGAACCCACTGAAGCGGCTGTTGG
TGCCGGGGGAAGAGTGGGAGTTCGAGGTGACAGCCTTCTACCGGGGCCGCCAAGTCTTCCAGCAGACCAT
CTCCTGCCCGGAGGGCCTGCGGCTGGTGGGGTCCGAAGTGGGAGACAGGACGCTGCCTGGATGGCCAGTC
ACACTGCCAGACCCTGGCATGTCCCTGACAGACAGGGGAGTGATGAGCTACGTGAGGCATGTGCTGAGCT
GCCTGGGTGGGGGACTGGCTCTCTGGCGGGCCGGGCAGTGGCTCTGGGCCCAGCGGCTGGGGCACTGCCA
CACATACTGGGCAGTGAGCGAGGAGCTGCTCCCCAACAGCGGGCATGGGCCTGATGGCGAGGTCCCCAAG
GACAAGGAAGGAGGCGTGTTTGACCTGGGGCCCTTCATTGTAGGCTCCTGGGCCCCCAGATCTGATTACC
TTCACGGAAGGAAGCGGACGCTCACCACGCTATGCCCTCTGGTTCTGTGTGGGGGAGTCATGGCCCCAGG
ACCAGCCGTGGACCAAGAGGCTCGTGATGGTCAAGGTTGTGCCCACGTGCCTCAGGGCCTTGGTAGAAAT
GGCCCGGGTAGGGGGTGCCTCCTCCCTGGAGAATACTGTGGACCTGCACATTTCCAACAGCCACCCACTC
TCCCTCACCTCCGACCAGTACAAGGCCTACCTGCAGGACTTGGTGGAGGGCATGGATTTCCAGGGCCCTG
GGGAGACCTGAGCCCTCGCTCCTCATGGTGTGCCTCCAACCCCCCTGTTCCCCACCACCTCAACCAATAC
CCAACTTTCTTGTACAAAGTGGTGACGTAAGCTAGGGGCCCGTTTAAACCCGCTGATCAGCCTCGACTGT
GCCTTCTAGTTGCCAGCCATCTGTTGTTTGCCCCTCCCCCGTGCCTTCCTTGACCCTGGAAGGTGCCACT
CCCACTGTCCTTTCCTAATAAAATGAGGAAATTGCATCGCATTGTCTGAGTAGGTGTCATTCTATTCTGG
GGGGTGGGGTGGGGCAGGACAGCAAGGGGGAGGATTGGGAAGACAATAGCAGGCATGCTGGGGATGCGGT
GGGCTCTATGGCTTCTGAGGCGGAAAGAACCAGCTGGGGCTCTAGGGGGTATCCCC
[124 nt withheld, positions 3767-3890]
C
[91 nt withheld, positions 3892-3982]
AGGGTGATGGTTCACGTACCTAGAAGTTCCTATTCCGAAGTTCCTATTCTCTAGAAAGTATAGGAACTTC
CTTGGCCAAAAAGCCTGAACTCACCGCGACGTCTGTCGAGAAGTTTCTGATCGAAAAGTTCGACAGCGTC
TCCGACCTGATGCAGCTCTCGGAGGGCGAAGAATCTCGTGCTTTCAGCTTCGATGTAGGAGGGCGTGGAT
ATGTCCTGCGGGTAAATAGCTGCGCCGATGGTTTCTACAAAGATCGTTATGTTTATCGGCACTTTGCATC
GGCCGCGCTCCCGATTCCGGAAGTGCTTGACATTGGGGAATTCAGCGAGAGCCTGACCTATTGCATCTCC
CGCCGTGCACAGGGTGTCACGTTGCAAGACCTGCCTGAAACCGAACTGCCCGCTGTTCTGCAGCCGGTCG
CGGAGGCCATGGATGCGATCGCTGCGGCCGATCTTAGCCAGACGAGCGGGTTCGGCCCATTCGGACCGCA
AGGAATCGGTCAATACACTACATGGCGTGATTTCATATGCGCGATTGCTGATCCCCATGTGTATCACTGG
CAAACTGTGATGGACGACACCGTCAGTGCGTCCGTCGCGCAGGCTCTCGATGAGCTGATGCTTTGGGCCG
AGGACTGCCCCGAAGTCCGGCACCTCGTGCACGCGGATTTCGGCTCCAACAATGTCCTGACGGACAATGG
CCGCATAACAGCGGTCATTGACTGGAGCGAGGCGATGTTCGGGGATTCCCAATACGAGGTCGCCAACATC
TTCTTCTGGAGGCCGTGGTTGGCTTGTATGGAGCAGCAGACGCGCTACTTCGAGCGGAGGCATCCGGAGC
TTGCAGGATCGCCGCGGCTCCGGGCGTATATGCTCCGCATTGGTCTTGACCAACTCTATCAGAGCTTGGT
TGACGGCAATTTCGATGATGCAGCTTGGGCGCAGGGTCGATGCGACGCAATCGTCCGATCCGGAGCCGGG
ACTGTCGGGCGTACACAAATCGCCCGCAGAAGCGCGGCCGTCTGGACCGATGGCTGTGTAGAAGTACTCG
CCGATAGTGGAAACCGACGCCCCAGCACTCGTCCGAGGGCAAAGGAATAGCACGTACTACGAGATTTCGA
TTCCACCGCCGCCTTCTATGAAAGGTTGGGCTTCGGAATCGTTTTCCGGGACGCCGGCTGGATGATCCTC
CAGCGCGGGGATCTCATGCTGGAGTTCTTCGCCCACCCCAACTTGTTTATTGCAGCTTATAATGGTTACA
AATAAAGCAATAGCATCACAAATTTCACAAATAAAGCATTTTTTTCACTGCATTCTAGTTGTGGTTTGTC
CAAACTCATCAATGTATCTTATCATGTCTGTATACCGTCGACCTCTAGCTAGAGCTTGGCGTAATCATGG
TCATAGCTGTTTCCTGTGTGAAATTGTTATCCGCTCACAATTCCACACAACATACGAGCCGGAAGCATAA
AGTGTAAAGCCTGGGGTGCCTAATGAGTGAGCTAACTCACATTAATTGCGTTGCGCTCACTGCCCGCTTT
CCAGTCGGGAAACCTGTCGTGCCAGCTGCATTAATGAATCGGCCAACGCGCGGGGAGAGGCGGTTTGCGT
ATTGGGCGCTCTTCCGCTTCCTCGCTCACTGACTCGCTGCGCTCGGTCGTTCGGCTGCGGCGAGCGGTAT
CAGCTCACTCAAAGGCGGTAATACGGTTATCCACAGAATCAGGGGATAACGCAGGAAAGAACATGTGAGC
AAAAGGCCAGCAAAAGGCCAGGAACCGTAAAAAGGCCGCGTTGCTGGCGTTTTTCCATAGGCTCCGCCCC
CCTGACGAGCATCACAAAAATCGACGCTCAAGTCAGAGGTGGCGAAACCCGACAGGACTATAAAGATACC
AGGCGTTTCCCCCTGGAAGCTCCCTCGTGCGCTCTCCTGTTCCGACCCTGCCGCTTACCGGATACCTGTC
CGCCTTTCTCCCTTCGGGAAGCGTGGCGCTTTCTCATAGCTCACGCTGTAGGTATCTCAGTTCGGTGTAG
GTCGTTCGCTCCAAGCTGGGCTGTGTGCACGAACCCCCCGTTCAGCCCGACCGCTGCGCCTTATCCGGTA
ACTATCGTCTTGAGTCCAACCCGGTAAGACACGACTTATCGCCACTGGCAGCAGCCACTGGTAACAGGAT
TAGCAGAGCGAGGTATGTAGGCGGTGCTACAGAGTTCTTGAAGTGGTGGCCTAACTACGGCTACACTAGA
AGAACAGTATTTGGTATCTGCGCTCTGCTGAAGCCAGTTACCTTCGGAAAAAGAGTTGGTAGCTCTTGAT
CCGGCAAACAAACCACCGCTGGTAGCGGTGGTTTTTTTGTTTGCAAGCAGCAGATTACGCGCAGAAAAAA
AGGATCTCAAGAAGATCCTTTGATCTTTTCTACGGGGTCTGACGCTCAGTGGAACGAAAACTCACGTTAA
GGGATTTTGGTCATGAGATTATCAAAAAGGATCTTCACCTAGATCCTTTTAAATTAAAAATGAAGTTTTA
AATCAATCTAAAGTATATATGAGTAAACTTGGTCTGACAGTTACCAATGCTTAATCAGTGAGGCACCTAT
CTCAGCGATCTGTCTATTTCGTTCATCCATAGTTGCCTGACTCCCCGTCGTGTAGATAACTACGATACGG
GAGGGCTTACCATCTGGCCCCAGTGCTGCAATGATACCGCGAGACCCACGCTCACCGGCTCCAGATTTAT
CAGCAATAAACCAGCCAGCCGGAAGGGCCGAGCGCAGAAGTGGTCCTGCAACTTTATCCGCCTCCATCCA
GTCTATTAATTGTTGCCGGGAAGCTAGAGTAAGTAGTTCGCCAGTTAATAGTTTGCGCAACGTTGTTGCC
ATTGCTACAGGCATCGTGGTGTCACGCTCGTCGTTTGGTATGGCTTCATTCAGCTCCGGTTCCCAACGAT
CAAGGCGAGTTACATGATCCCCCATGTTGTGCAAAAAAGCGGTTAGCTCCTTCGGTCCTCCGATCGTTGT
CAGAAGTAAGTTGGCCGCAGTGTTATCACTCATGGTTATGGCAGCACTGCATAATTCTCTTACTGTCATG
CCATCCGTAAGATGCTTTTCTGTGACTGGTGAGTACTCAACCAAGTCATTCTGAGAATAGTGTATGCGGC
GACCGAGTTGCTCTTGCCCGGCGTCAATACGGGATAATACCGCGCCACATAGCAGAACTTTAAAAGTGCT
CATCATTGGAAAACGTTCTTCGGGGCGAAAACTCTCAAGGATCTTACCGCTGTTGAGATCCAGTTCGATG
TAACCCACTCGTGCACCCAACTGATCTTCAGCATCTTTTACTTTCACCAGCGTTTCTGGGTGAGCAAAAA
CAGGAAGGCAAAATGCCGCAAAAAAGGGAATAAGGGCGACACGGAAATGTTGAATACTCATACTCTTCCT
TTTTCAATATTATTGAAGCATTTATCAGGGTTATTGTCTCATGAGCGGATACATATTTGAATGTATTTAG
AAAAATAAACAAATAGGGGTTCCGCGCACATTTCCCCGAAAAGTGCCACCTGACGTCGACGGATCGGGAG
ATCTCCCGATCCCCTATGGTGCACTCTCAGTACAATCTGCTCTGATGCCGCATAGTTAAGCCAGTATCTG
CTCCCTGCTTGTGTGTTGGAGGTCGCTGAGTAGTGCGCGAGCAAAA
